>Addgene plasmid #174408 | VAMP4 KD2 mScarlet | addgene full sequence | sequence record 343343 | Addgene NGS Result
CGGTGCCGTTGGGCAGTGCACCCGTACCTTTGGGAGCGCGCGCCCTCGTCGTGTCGTGACGTCACCCGTT
CTGTTGGCTTATAATGCAGGGTGGGGCCACCTGCCGGTAGGTGTGCGGTAGGCTTTTCTCCGTCGCAGGA
CGCAGGGTTCGGGCCTAGGGTAGGCTCTCCTGAATCGACAGGCGCCGGACCTCTGGTGAGGGGAGGGATA
AGTGAGGCGTCAGTTTCTTTGGTCGGTTTTATGTACCTATCTTCTTAAGTAGCTGAAGCTCCGGTTTTGA
ACTATGCGCTCGGGGTTGGCGAGTGTGTTTTGTGAAGTTTTTTAGGCACCTTTTGAAATGTAATCATTTG
GGTCAATATGTAATTTTCAGTGTTAGACTAGTAAATTGTCCGCTAAATTCTGGCCGTTTTTGGCTTTTTT
GTTAGACGAAGCTTGGGCTGCAGGTCGACTCTAGAGCCACCATGGTGAGCAAGGGCGAGGCAGTGATCAA
GGAGTTCATGCGGTTCAAGGTGCACATGGAGGGCTCCATGAACGGCCACGAGTTCGAGATCGAGGGCGAG
GGCGAGGGCCGCCCCTACGAGGGCACCCAGACCGCCAAGCTGAAGGTGACCAAGGGTGGCCCCCTGCCCT
TCTCCTGGGACATCCTGTCCCCTCAGTTCATGTACGGCTCCAGGGCCTTCATCAAGCACCCCGCCGACAT
CCCCGACTACTATAAGCAGTCCTTCCCCGAGGGCTTCAAGTGGGAGCGCGTGATGAACTTCGAGGACGGC
GGCGCCGTGACCGTGACCCAGGACACCTCCCTGGAGGACGGCACCCTGATCTACAAGGTGAAGCTCCGCG
GCACCAACTTCCCTCCTGACGGCCCCGTAATGCAGAAGAAGACAATGGGCTGGGAAGCGTCCACCGAGCG
GTTGTACCCCGAGGACGGCGTGCTGAAGGGCGACATTAAGATGGCCCTGCGCCTGAAGGACGGCGGCCGC
TACCTGGCGGACTTCAAGACCACCTACAAGGCCAAGAAGCCCGTGCAGATGCCCGGCGCCTACAACGTCG
ATCGCAAGTTGGACATCACCTCCCACAACGAGGACTACACCGTGGTGGAACAGTACGAACGCTCCGAGGG
CCGCCACTCCACCGGCGGCATGGACGAGCTGTACAAGTAAACCGGTGTCGAGCTAGAATTAATTCGATAT
CAAGCTTATCGATAATCAACCTCTGGATTACAAAATTTGTGAAAGATTGACTGGTATTCTTAACTATGTT
GCTCCTTTTACGCTATGTGGATACGCTGCTTTAATGCCTTTGTATCATGCTATTGCTTCCCGTATGGCTT
TCATTTTCTCCTCCTTGTATAAATCCTGGTTGCTGTCTCTTTATGAGGAGTTGTGGCCCGTTGTCAGGCA
ACGTGGCGTGGTGTGCACTGTGTTTGCTGACGCAACCCCCACTGGTTGGGGCATTGCCACCACCTGTCAG
CTCCTTTCCGGGACTTTCGCTTTCCCCCTCCCTATTGCCACGGCGGAACTCATCGCCGCCTGCCTTGCCC
GCTGCTGGACAGGGGCTCGGCTGTTGGGCACTGACAATTCCGTGGTGTTGTCGGGGAAATCATCGTCCTT
TCCTTGGCTGCTCGCCTGTGTTGCCACCTGGATTCTGCGCGGGACGTCCTTCTGCTACGTCCCTTCGGCC
CTCAATCCAGCGGACCTTCCTTCCCGCGGCCTGCTGCCGGCTCTGCGGCCTCTTCCGCGTCTTCGCCTTC
GCCCTCAGACGAGTCGGATCTCCCTTTGGGCCGCCTCCCCGCATCGATACCGTCGAGACCTAGAAAAACA
TGGAGCAATCACAAGTAGCAATACAGCAGCTACCAATGCTGATTGTGCCTGGCTAGAAGCACAAGAGGAG
GAGGAGGTGGGTTTTCCAGTCACACCTCAGGTACCTTTAAGACCAATGACTTACAAGGCAGCTGTAGATC
TTAGCCACTTTTTAAAAGAAAAGGGGGGACTGGAAGGGCTAATTCACTCCCAACGAAGACAAGATATCCT
TGATCTGTGGATCTACCACACACAAGGCTACTTCCCTGATTGGCAGAACTACACACCAGGGCCAGGGATC
AGATATCCACTGACCTTTGGATGGTGCTACAAGCTAGTACCAGTTGAGCAAGAGAAGGTAGAAGAAGCCA
ATGAAGGAGAGAACACCCGCTTGTTACACCCTGTGAGCCTGCATGGGATGGATGACCCGGAGAGAGAAGT
ATTAGAGTGGAGGTTTGACAGCCGCCTAGCATTTCATCACATGGCCCGAGAGCTGCATCCGGACTGTACT
GGGTCTCTCTGGTTAGACCAGATCTGAGCCTGGGAGCTCTCTGGCTAACTAGGGAACCCACTGCTTAAGC
CTCAATAAAGCTTGCCTTGAGTGCTTCAAGTAGTGTGTGCCCGTCTGTTGTGTGACTCTGGTAACTAGAG
ATCCCTCAGACCCTTTTAGTCAGTGTGGAAAATCTCTAGCAGGGCCCGTTTAAACCCGCTGATCAGCCTC
GACTGTGCCTTCTAGTTGCCAGCCATCTGTTGTTTGCCCCTCCCCCGTGCCTTCCTTGACCCTGGAAGGT
GCCACTCCCACTGTCCTTTCCTAATAAAATGAGGAAATTGCATCGCATTGTCTGAGTAGGTGTCATTCTA
TTCTGGGGGGTGGGGTGGGGCAGGACAGCAAGGGGGAGGATTGGGAAGACAATAGCAGGCATGCTGGGGA
TGCGGTGGGCTCTATGGCTTCTGAGGCGGAAAGAACCAGCTGGGGCTCTAGGGGGTATCCCC
[124 nt withheld, positions 2793-2916]
C
[91 nt withheld, positions 2918-3008]
A
[49 nt withheld, positions 3010-3058]
CCTTTGACGTTGGAGTCCACGTTCTTT
[37 nt withheld, positions 3086-3122]
ACCCTATCTCGGTCTATTCTTTTGATTTATAAGGGATTTTGCCGATTTCGGCCTATTGGTTAAAAAATGA
GCTGATTTAACAAAAATTTAACGCGAATTAATTCTGTGGAATGTGTGTCAGTTAGGGTGTGGAAAGTCCC
CAGGCTCCCCAGCAGGCAGAAGTATGCAAAGCATGCATCTCAATTAGTCAGCAACCAGGTGTGGAAAGTC
CCCAGGCTCCCCAGCAGGCAGAAGTATGCAAAGCATGCATCTCAATTAGTCAGCAACCATAGTCCCGCCC
CTAACTCCGCCCATCCCGCCCCTAACTCCGCCCAGTTCCGCCCATTCTCCGCCCCATGGCTGACTAATTT
TTTTTATTTATGCAGAGGCCGAGGCCGCCTCTGCCTCTGAGCTATTCCAGAAGTAGTGAGGAGGCTTTTT
TGGAGGCCTAGGCTTTTGCAAAAAGCTCCCGGGAGCTTGTATATCCATTTTCGGATCTGATCAGCACGTG
TTGACAATTAATCATCGGCATAGTATATCGGCATAGTATAATACGACAAGGTGAGGAACTAAACCATGGC
CAAGTTGACCAGTGCCGTTCCGGTGCTCACCGCGCGCGACGTCGCCGGAGCGGTCGAGTTCTGGACCGAC
CGGCTCGGGTTCTCCCGGGACTTCGTGGAGGACGACTTCGCCGGTGTGGTCCGGGACGACGTGACCCTGT
TCATCAGCGCGGTCCAGGACCAGGTGGTGCCGGACAACACCCTGGCCTGGGTGTGGGTGCGCGGCCTGGA
CGAGCTGTACGCCGAGTGGTCGGAGGTCGTGTCCACGAACTTCCGGGACGCCTCCGGGCCGGCCATGACC
GAGATCGGCGAGCAGCCGTGGGGGCGGGAGTTCGCCCTGCGCGACCCGGCCGGCAACTGCGTGCACTTCG
TGGCCGAGGAGCAGGACTGACACGTGCTACGAGATTTCGATTCCACCGCCGCCTTCTATGAAAGGTTGGG
CTTCGGAATCGTTTTCCGGGACGCCGGCTGGATGATCCTCCAGCGCGGGGATCTCATGCTGGAGTTCTTC
GCCCACCCCAACTTGTTTATTGCAGCTTATAATGGTTACAAATAAAGCAATAGCATCACAAATTTCACAA
ATAAAGCATTTTTTTCACTGCATTCTAGTTGTGGTTTGTCCAAACTCATCAATGTATCTTATCATGTCTG
TATACCGTCGACCTCTAGCTAGAGCTTGGCGTAATCATGGTCATAGCTGTTTCCTGTGTGAAATTGTTAT
CCGCTCACAATTCCACACAACATACGAGCCGGAAGCATAAAGTGTAAAGCCTGGGGTGCCTAATGAGTGA
GCTAACTCACATTAATTGCGTTGCGCTCACTGCCCGCTTTCCAGTCGGGAAACCTGTCGTGCCAGCTGCA
TTAATGAATCGGCCAACGCGCGGGGAGAGGCGGTTTGCGTATTGGGCGCTCTTCCGCTTCCTCGCTCACT
GACTCGCTGCGCTCGGTCGTTCGGCTGCGGCGAGCGGTATCAGCTCACTCAAAGGCGGTAATACGGTTAT
CCACAGAATCAGGGGATAACGCAGGAAAGAACATGTGAGCAAAAGGCCAGCAAAAGGCCAGGAACCGTAA
AAAGGCCGCGTTGCTGGCGTTTTTCCATAGGCTCCGCCCCCCTGACGAGCATCACAAAAATCGACGCTCA
AGTCAGAGGTGGCGAAACCCGACAGGACTATAAAGATACCAGGCGTTTCCCCCTGGAAGCTCCCTCGTGC
GCTCTCCTGTTCCGACCCTGCCGCTTACCGGATACCTGTCCGCCTTTCTCCCTTCGGGAAGCGTGGCGCT
TTCTCATAGCTCACGCTGTAGGTATCTCAGTTCGGTGTAGGTCGTTCGCTCCAAGCTGGGCTGTGTGCAC
GAACCCCCCGTTCAGCCCGACCGCTGCGCCTTATCCGGTAACTATCGTCTTGAGTCCAACCCGGTAAGAC
ACGACTTATCGCCACTGGCAGCAGCCACTGGTAACAGGATTAGCAGAGCGAGGTATGTAGGCGGTGCTAC
AGAGTTCTTGAAGTGGTGGCCTAACTACGGCTACACTAGAAGAACAGTATTTGGTATCTGCGCTCTGCTG
AAGCCAGTTACCTTCGGAAAAAGAGTTGGTAGCTCTTGATCCGGCAAACAAACCACCGCTGGTAGCGGTG
GTTTTTTTGTTTGCAAGCAGCAGATTACGCGCAGAAAAAAAGGATCTCAAGAAGATCCTTTGATCTTTTC
TACGGGGTCTGACGCTCAGTGGAACGAAAACTCACGTTAAGGGATTTTGGTCATGAGATTATCAAAAAGG
ATCTTCACCTAGATCCTTTTAAATTAAAAATGAAGTTTTAAATCAATCTAAAGTATATATGAGTAAACTT
GGTCTGACAGTTACCAATGCTTAATCAGTGAGGCACCTATCTCAGCGATCTGTCTATTTCGTTCATCCAT
AGTTGCCTGACTCCCCGTCGTGTAGATAACTACGATACGGGAGGGCTTACCATCTGGCCCCAGTGCTGCA
ATGATACCGCGAGACCCACGCTCACCGGCTCCAGATTTATCAGCAATAAACCAGCCAGCCGGAAGGGCCG
AGCGCAGAAGTGGTCCTGCAACTTTATCCGCCTCCATCCAGTCTATTAATTGTTGCCGGGAAGCTAGAGT
AAGTAGTTCGCCAGTTAATAGTTTGCGCAACGTTGTTGCCATTGCTACAGGCATCGTGGTGTCACGCTCG
TCGTTTGGTATGGCTTCATTCAGCTCCGGTTCCCAACGATCAAGGCGAGTTACATGATCCCCCATGTTGT
GCAAAAAAGCGGTTAGCTCCTTCGGTCCTCCGATCGTTGTCAGAAGTAAGTTGGCCGCAGTGTTATCACT
CATGGTTATGGCAGCACTGCATAATTCTCTTACTGTCATGCCATCCGTAAGATGCTTTTCTGTGACTGGT
GAGTACTCAACCAAGTCATTCTGAGAATAGTGTATGCGGCGACCGAGTTGCTCTTGCCCGGCGTCAATAC
GGGATAATACCGCGCCACATAGCAGAACTTTAAAAGTGCTCATCATTGGAAAACGTTCTTCGGGGCGAAA
ACTCTCAAGGATCTTACCGCTGTTGAGATCCAGTTCGATGTAACCCACTCGTGCACCCAACTGATCTTCA
GCATCTTTTACTTTCACCAGCGTTTCTGGGTGAGCAAAAACAGGAAGGCAAAATGCCGCAAAAAAGGGAA
TAAGGGCGACACGGAAATGTTGAATACTCATACTCTTCCTTTTTCAATATTATTGAAGCATTTATCAGGG
TTATTGTCTCATGAGCGGATACATATTTGAATGTATTTAGAAAAATAAACAAATAGGGGTTCCGCGCACA
TTTCCCCGAAAAGTGCCACCTGACGTCGACGGATCGGGAGATCTCCCGATCCCCTATGGTGCACTCTCAG
TACAATCTGCTCTGATGCCGCATAGTTAAGCCAGTATCTGCTCCCTGCTTGTGTGTTGGAGGTCGCTGAG
TAGTGCGCGAGCAAAATTTAAGCTACAACAAGGCAAGGCTTGACCGACAATTGCATGAAGAATCTGCTTA
GGGTTAGGCGTTTTGCGCTGCTTCGCGATGTACGGGCCAGATATACGCGTTGACATTGATTATTGACTAG
TTATTAATAGTAATCAATTACGGGGTCATTAGTTCATAGCCCATATATGGAGTTCCGCGTTACATAACTT
ACGGTAAATGGCCCGCCTGGCTGACCGCCCAACGACCCCCGCCCATTGACGTCAATAATGACGTATGTTC
CCATAGTAACGCCAATAGGGACTTTCCATTGACGTCAATGGGTGGAGTATTTACGGTAAACTGCCCACTT
GGCAGTACATCAAGTGTATCATATGCCAAGTACGCCCCCTATTGACGTCAATGACGGTAAATGGCCCGCC
TGGCATTATGCCCAGTACATGACCTTATGGGACTTTCCTACTTGGCAGTACATCTACGTATTAGTCATCG
CTATTACCATGGTGATGCGGTTTTGGCAGTACATCAATGGGCGTGGATAGCGGTTTGACTCACGGGGATT
TCCAAGTCTCCACCCCATTGACGTCAATGGGAGTTTGTTTTGGCACCAAAATCAACGGGACTTTCCAAAA
TGTCGTAACAACTCCGCCCCATTGACGCAAATGGGCGGTAGGCGTGTACGGTGGGAGGTCTATATAAGCA
GCGCGTTTTGCCTGTACTGGGTCTCTCTGGTTAGACCAGATCTGAGCCTGGGAGCTCTCTGGCTAACTAG
GGAACCCACTGCTTAAGCCTCAATAAAGCTTGCCTTGAGTGCTTCAAGTAGTGTGTGCCCGTCTGTTGTG
TGACTCTGGTAACTAGAGATCCCTCAGACCCTTTTAGTCAGTGTGGAAAATCTCTAGCAGTGGCGCCCGA
ACAGGGACTTGAAAGCGAAAGGGAAACCAGAGGAGCTCTCTCGACGCAGGACTCGGCTTGCTGAAGCGCG
CACGGCAAGAGGCGAGGGGCGGCGACTGGTGAGTACGCCAAAAATTTTGACTAGCGGAGGCTAGAAGGAG
AGAGATGGGTGCGAGAGCGTCAGTATTAAGCGGGGGAGAATTAGATCGCGATGGGAAAAAATTCGGTTAA
GGCCAGGGGGAAAGAAAAAATATAAATTAAAACATATAGTATGGGCAAGCAGGGAGCTAGAACGATTCGC
AGTTAATCCTGGCCTGTTAGAAACATCAGAAGGCTGTAGACAAATACTGGGACAGCTACAACCATCCCTT
CAGACAGGATCAGAAGAACTTAGATCATTATATAATACAGTAGCAACCCTCTATTGTGTGCATCAAAGGA
TAGAGATAAAAGACACCAAGGAAGCTTTAGACAAGATAGAGGAAGAGCAAAACAAAAGTAAGACCACCGC
ACAGCAAGCGGCCGCTGATCTTCAGACCTGGAGGAGGAGATATGAGGGACAATTGGAGAAGTGAATTATA
TAAATATAAAGTAGTAAAAATTGAACCATTAGGAGTAGCACCCACCAAGGCAAAGAGAAGAGTGGTGCAG
AGAGAAAAAAGAGCAGTGGGAATAGGAGCTTTGTTCCTTGGGTTCTTGGGAGCAGCAGGAAGCACTATGG
GCGCAGCGTCAATGACGCTGACGGTACAGGCCAGACAATTATTGTCTGGTATAGTGCAGCAGCAGAACAA
TTTGCTGAGGGCTATTGAGGCGCAACAGCATCTGTTGCAACTCACAGTCTGGGGCATCAAGCAGCTCCAG
GCAAGAATCCTGGCTGTGGAAAGATACCTAAAGGATCAACAGCTCCTGGGGATTTGGGGTTGCTCTGGAA
AACTCATTTGCACCACTGCTGTGCCTTGGAATGCTAGTTGGAGTAATAAATCTCTGGAACAGATTTGGAA
TCACACGACCTGGATGGAGTGGGACAGAGAAATTAACAATTACACAAGCTTAATACACTCCTTAATTGAA
GAATCGCAAAACCAGCAAGAAAAGAATGAACAAGAATTATTGGAATTAGATAAATGGGCAAGTTTGTGGA
ATTGGTTTAACATAACAAATTGGCTGTGGTATATAAAATTATTCATAATGATAGTAGGAGGCTTGGTAGG
TTTAAGAATAGTTTTTGCTGTACTTTCTATAGTGAATAGAGTTAGGCAGGGATATTCACCATTATCGTTT
CAGACCCACCTCCCAACCCCGAGGGGACCCGACAGGCCCGAAGGAATAGAAGAAGAAGGTGGAGAGAGAG
ACAGAGACAGATCCATTCGATTAGTGAACGGATCGGCACTGCGTGCGCCAATTCTGCAGACAAATGGCAG
TATTCATCCACAATTTTAAAAGAAAAGGGGGGATTGGGGGGTACAGTGCAGGGGAAAGAATAGTAGACAT
AATAGCAACAGACATACAAACTAAAGAATTACAAAAACAAATTACAAAAATTCAAAATTTTCGGGTTTAT
TACAGGGACAGCAGAGATCCAGTTTGGTTAATCGTACGAATTCGAACGCTGACGTCATCAACCCGCTCCA
AGGAATCGCGGGCCCAGTGTCACTAGGCGGGAACACCCAGCGCGCGTGCGCCCTGGCAGGAAGATGGCTG
TGAGGGACAGGGGAGTGGCGCCCTGCAATATTTGCATGTCGCTATGTGTTCTGGGAAATCACCATAAACG
TGAAATGTCTTTGGATTTGGGAATCTTATAAGTTCTGTATGAGACCACAGATCCCCGGACCATCTGGACC
AAGATTTCAAGAGAATCTTGGTCCAGATGGTCCTTTTTCTCGAGCTTATCGAATTAATTAACCCGTGTCG
GCTCCAGATCTGGCCTCCGCGCCGGGTTTTGGCGCCTCCCGCGGGCGCCCCCCTCCTCACGGCGAGCGCT
GCCACGTCAGACGAAGGGCGCAGCGAGCGTCCTGATCCTTCCGCCCGGACGCTCAGGACAGCGGCCCGCT
GCTCATAAGACTCGGCCTTAGAACCCCAGTATCAGCAGAAGGACATTTTAGGACGGGACTTGGGTGACTC
TAGGGCACTGGTTTTCTTTCCAGAGAGCGGAACAGGCGAGGAAAAGTAGTCCCTTCTCGGCGATTCTGCG
GAGGGATCTCCGTGGGGCGGTGAACGCCGATGATTATATAAGGACGCGCCGGGTGTGGCACAGCTAGTTC
CGTCGCAGCCGGGATTTGGGTCGCGGTTCTTGTTTGTGGATCGCTGTGATCGTCACTTGGTGAGTAGCGG
GCTGCTGGGCTGGCCGGGGCTTTCGTGGCCGCCGGGCCGCTCGGTGGGACGGAAGCGTGTGGAGAGACCG
CCAAGGGCTGTAGTCTGGGTCCGCGAGCAAGGTTGCCCTGAACTGGGGGTTGGGGGGAGCGCAGCAAAAT
GGCGGCTGTTCCCGAGTCTTGAATGGAAGACGCTTGTGAGGCGGGCTGTGAGGTCGTTGAAACAAGGTGG
GGGGCATGGTGGGCGGCAAGAACCCAAGGTCTTGAGGCCTTCGCTAATGCGGGAAAGCTCTTATTCGGGT
GAGATGGGCTGGGGCACCATCTGGGGACCCTGACGTGAAGTTTGTCACTGACTGGAGAACTCGGTTTGTC
GTCTGTTGCGGGGGCGGCAGTTATGG
Features (pLannotate 1.2.2; 32 found; start..end, strand, type, name):
    438..456     -  misc_feature   MCS (fragment): pUC18/19 multiple cloning site
    462..1157    +  CDS            mScarlet-I: mScarlet-I is a basic (constitutively fluorescent) red fluorescent protein published in 2016, derived from synthetic construct. It is reported to be a rapidly-maturing monomer with moderate acid sensitivity.
   1181..1204    +  misc_feature   MCS (fragment): pBluescript multiple cloning site
   1204..1792    +  misc_feature   WPRE: woodchuck hepatitis virus posttranscriptional regulatory element
   1717..2304    +  CDS            nef: NEF_HV112 - Experimental evidence at protein level: Swiss-Prot protein existence level 1. Extracellular Nef protein targets CD4(+) T-lymphocytes for apoptosis by interacting with CXCR4 surface receptors. From Human immunodeficiency virus type 1 group M subtype B (isolate PCV12) (HIV-1).
   2311..2491    +  LTR            5' LTR (truncated): truncated 5' long terminal repeat (LTR) from HIV-1
   2523..2747    +  polyA_signal   bGH poly(A) signal: bovine growth hormone polyadenylation signal
   2751..2772    +  promoter       SV40 promoter (fragment): SV40 enhancer and early promoter
   2793..3221    +  rep_origin     f1 ori (sequence partly withheld): f1 bacteriophage origin of replication; arrow indicates direction of (+) strand synthesis
   3235..3564    +  promoter       SV40 promoter: SV40 enhancer and early promoter
   3612..3659    +  promoter       EM7 promoter: synthetic bacterial promoter&nbsp
   3678..4052    +  CDS            BleoR: antibiotic-binding protein; Sh ble from Streptoalloteichus hindustanus; confers resistance to bleomycin, phleomycin, and Zeocin™
   4062..4187    +  CDS            ble (fragment): BLE_KLEPN - Experimental evidence at protein level: Swiss-Prot protein existence level 1. Binding protein with a strong affinity to the bleomycin family of antibiotics. Binds to CL990; an antimitotic-antibiotic compound. From Klebsiella pneumoniae.
   4182..4303    +  polyA_signal   SV40 poly(A) signal: SV40 polyadenylation signal
   4376..4392    -  protein_bind   lac operator: The lac repressor binds to the lac operator to inhibit transcription in E. coli. This inhibition can be relieved by adding lactose or isopropyl-β-D-thiogalactopyranoside (IPTG). lac repressor encoded by lacI
   4400..4430    -  promoter       lac promoter: promoter for the E. coli lac operon
   4445..4466    -  protein_bind   CAP binding site: CAP binding activates transcription in the presence of cAMP. E. coli catabolite activator protein
   4479..4571    -  CDS            lacI (fragment): lac repressor; lacI; The lac repressor binds to the lac operator to inhibit transcription in E. coli. This inhibition can be relieved by adding lactose or isopropyl-β-D-thiogalactopyranoside (IPTG).
   4754..5342    -  rep_origin     ori: high-copy-number ColE1/pMB1/pBR322/pUC origin of replication
   5513..6373    -  CDS            AmpR: β-lactamase; bla; confers resistance to ampicillin, carbenicillin, and related antibiotics
   6374..6478    -  promoter       AmpR promoter: bla
   6537..6589    -  misc_feature   bom (fragment): basis of mobility region from pBR322
   6744..7123    +  enhancer       CMV enhancer: human cytomegalovirus immediate early enhancer
   7124..7323    +  promoter       CMV promoter: human cytomegalovirus (CMV) immediate early promoter
   7341..7521    +  LTR            5' LTR (truncated): truncated 5' long terminal repeat (LTR) from HIV-1
   7568..7693    +  misc_feature   HIV-1 Ψ: packaging signal of human immunodeficiency virus type 1
   7677..8040    +  CDS            HIV-1 gag (fragment): gag protein from human immunodeficiency virus 1; gag
   8186..8419    +  misc_feature   RRE: The Rev response element (RRE) of HIV-1 allows for Rev-dependent mRNA export from the nucleus to the cytoplasm.
   8796..8896    +  CDS            Rev (fragment): human immunodeficiency virus 1 (HIV-1) Rev protein; rev; enhances nuclear export of unspliced and incompletely spliced viral mRNAs
   8946..9063    +  misc_feature   cPPT/CTS: central polypurine tract and central termination sequence of HIV-1
   9116..9330    +  promoter       H1 promoter: human H1 RNA promoter
   9434..427     +  promoter       UbC promoter (across the origin): human ubiquitin C promoter
