[The description below was written by a language model from this plasmid's Addgene catalogue record and pLannotate feature annotations shown in this document.]
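Description:
VAMP4 KD2 mScarlet is a lentiviral transfer plasmid built on the FHUG+W backbone for knocking down rat Vamp4 (vesicle associated membrane protein 4) by RNA interference, carrying the second ("KD2") of the shRNA designs. It is maintained in E. coli through a high-copy ColE1/pUC-type origin with ampicillin selection (AmpR). The backbone also carries an f1 origin and an SV40/EM7-driven BleoR cassette that lies outside the viral genome. The catalogue lists a size of about 10.16 kb, and the sequenced record is slightly longer at about 10.2 kb.

The viral portion starts with a CMV enhancer/promoter fused to a truncated HIV-1 5' LTR, which drives genomic RNA production in packaging cells. This is followed by the Ψ packaging signal with a gag fragment, the RRE for Rev-dependent nuclear export and the cPPT/CTS element. The payload uses a dual-promoter arrangement. The human H1 RNA polymerase III promoter is positioned to transcribe the shRNA, although the hairpin itself is not annotated as a separate feature. Downstream of it, the human ubiquitin C promoter drives a red fluorescent reporter, which the feature table identifies as the mScarlet-I variant. The catalogue lists mScarlet as a tag, but the layout indicates it is a free-standing marker of transduced cells rather than a fusion to VAMP4. A WPRE after the reporter enhances transcript expression, and the cassette ends in a truncated 3' LTR region followed by a bGH polyadenylation signal.

The record supports its use for producing lentivirus, or for direct transfection, to deplete VAMP4 in rat cells. The associated work concerns receptor recycling and sorting in neuronal dendrites, where red fluorescence identifies the knock-down cells.
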