Addgene plasmid #174408: VAMP4 KD2 mScarlet
Purpose: lentiviral vector for VAMP4 knock-down in rat cells, KD2 shRNA
Depositing lab: David Perrais. Depositing organization: CNRS UMR 5297, Institut Interdisciplinaire de Neurosciences (IINS). Publication: The vSNAREs VAMP2 and VAMP4 control recycling and intracellular sorting of post-synaptic receptors in neuronal dendrites. Bakr M, Jullie D, Krapivkina J, Paget-Blanc V, Bouit L, Petersen JD, Retailleau N, Breillat C, Herzog E, Choquet D, Perrais D. Cell Rep. 2021 Sep 7;36(10):109678. doi: 10.1016/j.celrep.2021.109678. PubMed 34496238.
Backbone
  Vector backbone: FHUG+W (Addgene #74011)
  Backbone manufacturer: Oliver Schluter
  Total vector size (bp): 10158
  Vector type: Mammalian Expression, Lentiviral
Growth in bacteria
  Bacterial resistance: Ampicillin, 100 μg/mL
  Growth temperature: 37°C
  Growth strain: NEB Stable
  Copy number: Unknown
Gene/Insert
  Gene/Insert name: vesicle associated membrane protein 4
  gRNA/shRNA sequence: GGACCATCTGGACCAAGAT
  Species: R. norvegicus (rat)
  Entrez Gene: Vamp4
  Promoter: H1-Ubiquitin
  Tag / fusion protein: mScarlet
  Cloning method: Restriction Enzyme; 5′ cloning site XbaI (not destroyed); 3′ cloning site AgeI (not destroyed)
  Sequencing primers: 5′ AGGCACCTTTTGAAATGTAATCATTTGGGT
Terms and licenses: Academic/Nonprofit Terms; Industry Terms: Not Available to Industry
How to cite: VAMP4 KD2 mScarlet was a gift from David Perrais (Addgene plasmid # 174408 ; http://n2t.net/addgene:174408 ; RRID:Addgene_174408)
